Addgene plasmid #11425: pBlueBac human APC2
Depositing lab: Marc Kirschner. Depositing organization: Harvard Medical School. Publication: Identification of a cullin homology region in a subunit of the anaphase-promoting complex. Yu H, Peters JM, King RW, Page AM, Hieter P, Kirschner MW. Science. 1998 Feb 20. 279(5354):1219-22. 10.1126/science.279.5354.1219 PubMed 9469815.
Backbone
  Vector backbone: pBlueBac His2
  Backbone manufacturer: Invitrogen
  Backbone size w/o insert (bp): 4900
  Vector type: baculoviral
Growth in bacteria
  Bacterial resistance: Ampicillin, 100 μg/mL
  Growth temperature: 37°C
  Growth strain: DH5alpha
  Copy number: High Copy
Gene/Insert
  Gene/Insert name: APC2
  Species: H. sapiens (human)
  Insert size (bp): 2600
  GenBank ID: BC032503
  Entrez Gene: ANAPC2 (a.k.a. APC2)
  Cloning method: Restriction Enzyme; 5′ cloning site EcoRI (unknown if destroyed); 3′ cloning site SphI (unknown if destroyed)
  Sequencing primers: 5′ Polyhedrin forward (AAATGATAACCATCTCGC)
Terms and licenses: Academic/Nonprofit Terms; Industry Terms: Not Available to Industry
Depositor comments: full length, wild-type baculoviral expression of hAPC2.
How to cite: pBlueBac human APC2 was a gift from Marc Kirschner (Addgene plasmid # 11425 ; http://n2t.net/addgene:11425 ; RRID:Addgene_11425)
