[The description below was written by a language model from this plasmid's Addgene catalogue record.]
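Description:
pBlueBac human APC2 is a baculoviral transfer plasmid built on the commercial pBlueBac His2 backbone (about 4.9 kb without insert) and carrying the full-length, wild-type human ANAPC2 (APC2) coding sequence, an insert of roughly 2.6 kb. The insert was placed by restriction cloning between EcoRI at the 5′ end and SphI at the 3′ end; the record does not say whether either site survived cloning. In bacteria the plasmid is maintained as a high-copy construct under ampicillin selection. No feature table is provided, so the origin of replication, recombination flanks and any reporter elements of the backbone are not itemised in the record.

The promoter is not stated explicitly, but the recommended sequencing primer is a polyhedrin forward primer, which suggests that the insert sits downstream of the baculovirus polyhedrin promoter, the strong very-late promoter commonly used for high-level protein production in infected insect cells. Transfer vectors of this type are not infectious themselves: they are combined with baculoviral genomic DNA so that the expression cassette is moved into the viral genome by recombination, and the resulting recombinant virus drives expression. The backbone name implies a histidine-tag format, but the record does not confirm whether APC2 is expressed in frame with such a tag.

APC2 is a subunit of the anaphase-promoting complex, the ubiquitin ligase that controls progression through mitosis, and the associated work concerns a cullin homology region in an APC subunit. According to the depositor's comment, the construct is intended for baculoviral expression of human APC2, which would suit production of the recombinant protein for biochemical study.
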