>Addgene plasmid #11425 | pBlueBac human APC2 | addgene partial sequence | sequence record 18226 | 11425 with polyhedrin-F
AACCTATAAATATGCCGCGGGGTTCTCATCATCATCATCATCATGGTATGGCTAGCATGACTGGTGGACA
GCAAATGGGTCGGGATCTGTACGACGATGACGATAAGGATCGATGGATCCGACCTCGAGATCTGCAGCTG
GTACCATGGAATTCGGCACGAGGTCGGTGGGTGCAGATGGCGGCGGCAGTTGTGGTGGCGGAGGGGGACA
GCGACTCCCGGCCCGGACAGGAGTTGTTAGTGGCCTGGAACACCGTGAGCACCGGCCTGGTGCCGCCGGC
TGCGCTGGGGCTGGTGTCTTCCCGGACCAGCGGTGCAGTCCCGCCAAAGGAAGAGGAGCTCCGGGCGGCG
GTGGAGGTTCTGAGGGGCCACGGGCTACACTCGGTCCTGGAGGAGTGGTTCGTGGAGGTGCTGCAGAACG
ATCTGCAGGCCAACATCTCCCCTGAGTTCTGGAATGCCATCTCCCAATGCGAGAACTCTGCGGATGAGCC
CCAGTGCCTTTTGCTACTCCTTGACGCTTTTGGCCTGCTGGAGAGCCGCCTGGATCCCTACCTGCGTAGC
CTAGAGCTGCTGGAGAAATGGACTCGCCTGGGCTTGCTGATGGGCACTGGTGCTCAGGGGCTGCGAGAAG
AAGTCCACACTATGTTGCGCGGAGTCTTGTTCTTTAGCACCCCCAGAACCTTCCAAGAGATGATCCAGCG
TCTGTATGGGTGCTTCTTGAGAGTCT
